Addgene plasmid #79749: YopH (residues 164-468)
Purpose: This plasmid encodes the active catalytic domain (amino acid residues 164-468) of YopH. Inteded for co-expression with human Tyr kinase plasmids to enhance bacterial kinase expression.
Depositing lab: John Chodera & Nicholas Levinson & Markus Seeliger. Depositing organization: Memorial Sloan-Kettering Cancer Center. Publication: An open library of human kinase domain constructs for automated bacterial expression. Albanese SK, Parton DL, Isik M, Rodriguez-Laureano L, Hanson SM, Behr JM, Gradia S, Jeans C, Levinson NM, Seeliger MA, Chodera JD. Biochemistry. 2018 Jul 13. doi: 10.1021/acs.biochem.7b01081. PubMed 30004690.
Backbone
  Vector backbone: pET co-transformation cloning vector (13S-A)
  Backbone manufacturer: Scott Gradia (Addgene plasmid # 48323)
  Vector type: Bacterial Expression
Growth in bacteria
  Bacterial resistance: Spectinomycin, 50 μg/mL
  Growth temperature: 37°C
  Growth strain: DH5alpha
  Copy number: Low Copy
Gene/Insert
  Gene/Insert name: YopH (residues 164-468)
  Promoter: T7
  Cloning method: Ligation Independent Cloning
  Sequencing primers: 5′ T7; 3′ T7 reverse
Terms and licenses: Academic/Nonprofit Terms; Industry Terms: Not Available to Industry
Depositor comments: This plasmid was generated as part of an open library of human kinase domain constructs for automated bacterial expression. The work can be found here doi: http://dx.doi.org/10.1101/038711
How to cite: YopH (residues 164-468) was a gift from John Chodera & Nicholas Levinson & Markus Seeliger (Addgene plasmid # 79749 ; http://n2t.net/addgene:79749 ; RRID:Addgene_79749)
