[The description below was written by a language model from this plasmid's Addgene catalogue record and pLannotate feature annotations shown in this document.]
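Description:
YopH (residues 164-468) is a bacterial expression plasmid built on the 13S-A pET co-transformation vector, a ligation-independent cloning backbone designed to be carried alongside a second plasmid in E. coli. It replicates from a CloDF13 (CDF) origin, which is compatible with the origins found on common pET-type vectors and is recorded as low copy. It is selected with spectinomycin through an aadA aminoglycoside adenylyltransferase gene driven by the AmpR (bla) promoter. The 4,559 nt sequence record also carries lacI with its own promoter. Short annotated tetracycline-resistance fragments appear to be backbone remnants rather than a functional marker.

The insert encodes the active catalytic domain (amino acids 164-468) of YopH, the protein tyrosine phosphatase virulence factor of Yersinia; the annotation matches it to the Yersinia pseudotuberculosis protein. Expression is controlled by a T7 promoter followed by a lac operator, so transcription requires a host supplying T7 RNA polymerase and is held off by the plasmid-encoded lac repressor until induced with IPTG. A T7 gene 10 ribosome binding site sits upstream of the coding region and a T7 terminator downstream. The feature table shows no affinity tag on the phosphatase. A short hit to a T7 gene 10B-derived solubility tag lies after the YopH coding sequence, just before the terminator, and is probably vector sequence rather than a fusion partner.

The plasmid is intended for co-expression with plasmids encoding human tyrosine kinase domains, to enhance bacterial expression of those kinases. It was made as part of an open library of human kinase domain constructs for automated bacterial expression.
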