Features (pLannotate 1.2.2; 15 found; start..end, strand, type, name):
    597..674     -  promoter       lacI promoter: lacI
    682..717     -  CDS            TcR (fragment): tetracycline efflux protein; tet; confers resistance to tetracycline
    720..738     +  promoter       T7 promoter: promoter for bacteriophage T7 RNA polymerase
    746..762     +  protein_bind   lac operator: The lac repressor binds to the lac operator to inhibit transcription in E. coli. This inhibition can be relieved by adding lactose or isopropyl-β-D-thiogalactopyranoside (IPTG). lac repressor encoded by lacI
    819..841     +  RBS            RBS: efficient ribosome binding site from bacteriophage T7 gene 10 (Olins and Rangwala, 1989)
    853..1767    +  CDS            yopH (fragment): YOPH_YERPS - Also known as yop2b. Experimental evidence at protein level: Swiss-Prot protein existence level 1. Essential virulence determinant. This protein is a protein tyrosine phosphatase. The essential function of YopH in Yersinia pathogenesis is host-protein dephosphorylation. It contributes to the ability of the bacteria to resist phagocytosis by peritoneal macrophages. From Yersinia pseudotuberculosis serotype I (strain IP32953).
   1855..1904    +  CDS            SET1 (fragment): solubility-enhancement tag derived from T7 phage gene 10B
   1912..1959    +  terminator     T7 terminator: transcription terminator for bacteriophage T7 RNA polymerase
   2133..2921    -  CDS            aadA: S3AD_ECOLX - Experimental evidence at protein level: Swiss-Prot protein existence level 1. Mediates bacterial resistance to the antibiotics streptomycin and spectinomycin. From Escherichia coli.
   2922..3013    -  promoter       AmpR promoter: bla
   3061..3742    -  rep_origin     CloDF13 ori (fragment): Plasmids containing the CloDF13 (CDF) origin of replication can be propagated in E. coli cells that contain additional plasmids with compatible origins.
   3767..3864    -  rep_origin     CloDF13 ori (fragment): Plasmids containing the CloDF13 (CDF) origin of replication can be propagated in E. coli cells that contain additional plasmids with compatible origins.
   3960..4024    -  CDS            TcR (fragment): tetracycline efflux protein; tet; confers resistance to tetracycline
   4039..4060    -  protein_bind   CAP binding site: CAP binding activates transcription in the presence of cAMP. E. coli catabolite activator protein
   4073..596     -  CDS            lacI (across the origin): lac repressor; lacI; The lac repressor binds to the lac operator to inhibit transcription in E. coli. This inhibition can be relieved by adding lactose or isopropyl-β-D-thiogalactopyranoside (IPTG).
>Addgene plasmid #79749 | YopH (residues 164-468) | addgene full sequence | sequence record 443904 | Addgene NGS Result
GCCAGACGCAGACGCGCCGAGACAGAACTTAATGGGCCCGCTAACAGCGCGATTTGCTGGTGACCCAATG
CGACCAGATGCTCCACGCCCAGTCGCGTACCGTCTTCATGGGAGAAAATAATACTGTTGATGGGTGTCTG
GTCAGAGACATCAAGAAATAACGCCGGAACATTAGTGCAGGCAGCTTCCACAGCAATGGCATCCTGGTCA
TCCAGCGGATAGTTAATGATCAGCCCACTGACGCGTTGCGCGAGAAGATTGTGCACCGCCGCTTTACAGG
CTTCGACGCCGCTTCGTTCTACCATCGACACCACCACGCTGGCACCCAGTTGATCGGCGCGAGATTTAAT
CGCCGCGACAATTTGCGACGGCGCGTGCAGGGCCAGACTGGAGGTGGCAACGCCAATCAGCAACGACTGT
TTGCCCGCCAGTTGTTGTGCCACGCGGTTGGGAATGTAATTCAGCTCCGCCATCGCCGCTTCCACTTTTT
CCCGCGTTTTCGCAGAAACGTGGCTGGCCTGGTTCACCACGCGGGAAACGGTCTGATAAGAGACACCGGC
ATACTCTGCGACATCGTATAACGTTACTGGTTTCACATTCACCACCCTGAATTGACTCTCTTCCGGGCGC
TATCATGCCATACCGCGAAAGGTTTTGCGCCATTCGATGGTGTCCGGGATCTCGACGCTCTCCCTTATGC
GACTCCTGCATTAGGAAATTAATACGACTCACTATAGGGAGAGAATTGTGAGCGGATAACAATTCCCCTG
TAGATTAATTAAGCGGCCGCCCTGCAGGACTCGAGTTCTAGAAATAATTTTGTTTAACTTTAAGAAGGAG
ATATAGATCATGCGTGAACGACCACACACTTCTGGCCATCACGGGGCTGGCGAAGCCAGAGCCACCGCAC
CAAGCACTGTTTCTCCTTATGGCCCAGAAGCGCGCGCAGAACTCAGCAGCCGCCTCACCACATTGCGCAA
TACGCTGGCGCCAGCAACGAATGATCCGCGTTACTTACAAGCCTGCGGCGGTGAAAAGCTAAACCGATTT
AGAGATATTCAATGCTGTCGGCAAACCGCAGTACGCGCCGATCTTAATGCCAATTACATCCAGGTCGGTA
ACACTCGTACCATAGCGTGCCAGTATCCGCTACAATCTCAACTTGAAAGCCATTTCCGTATGCTGGCAGA
AAACCGAACGCCAGTGTTGGCTGTTTTAGCGTCCAGTTCTGAGATAGCCAATCAAAGATTCGGTATGCCA
GATTATTTCCGCCAGAGTGGTACCTATGGCAGTATCACTGTAGAGTCTAAAATGACTCAGCAAGTTGGTC
TCGGTGACGGGATTATGGCAGATATGTATACTTTAACGATTCGTGAAGCGGGTCAAAAAACAATCTCTGT
TCCTGTGGTTCATGTTGGCAATTGGCCCGATCAGACCGCAGTCAGCTCTGAAGTTACCAAGGCACTCGCT
TCACTGGTAGATCAAACAGCAGAAACAAAACGCAATATGTATGAAAGCAAAGGAAGTTCAGCGGTAGGAG
ATGACTCCAAATTACGGCCGGTAATACATTGCCGTGCGGGTGTTGGCCGTACTGCGCAACTGATTGGCGC
AATGTGCATGAATGATAGTCGTAATAGTCAGTTAAGCGTAGAAGATATGGTCAGCCAAATGCGAGTACAA
AGAAATGGTATTATGGTACAAAAAGATGAGCAACTTGATGTTCTGATTAAGTTGGCTGAAGGACAAGGGC
GACCATTATTAAATAGCTAATAATAAGATCCCAACTCCATAAGGATCCGCGATCGCGGCGCGCCACCTGG
TGGCCGGCCGGTACCACGCGTGCGCGCTGATCCGGCTGCTAACAAAGCCCGAAAGGAAGCTGAGTTGGCT
GCTGCCACCGCTGAGCAATAACTAGCATAACCCCTTGGGGCCTCTAAACGGGTCTTGAGGGGTTTTTTGC
TGAAACCTCAGGCATTTGAGAAGCACACGGTCACACTGCTTCCGGTAGTCAATAAACCGGTAAACCAGCA
ATAGACATAAGCGGCTATTTAACGACCCTGCCCTGAACCGACGACCGGGTCATCGTGGCCGGATCTTGCG
GCCCCTCGGCTTGAACGAATTGTTAGACATTATTTGCCGACTACCTTGGTGATCTCGCCTTTCACGTAAT
GGACAAATTCTTCCAACTGATCTGCGCGCGAGGCCAAGCGATCTTCTTCTTGTCCAAGATAAGCCTGTCT
AGCTTCAAGTATGACGGGCTGATACTGGGCCGGCAGGCGCTCCATTGCCCAGTCGGCAGCGACATCCTTC
GGCGCGATTTTGCCGGTTACTGCGCTGTACCAAATGCGGGACAACGTAAGCACTACATTTCGCTCATCGC
CAGCCCAGTCGGGCGGCGAGTTCCATAGCGTTAAGGTTTCATTTAGCGCCTCAAATAGATCCTGTTCAGG
AACCGGATCAAAGAGTTCCTCCGCCGCTGGACCTACCAAGGCAACGCTATGTTCTCTTGCTTTTGTCAGC
AAGATAGCCAGATCAATGTCGATCGTGGCTGGCTCGAAGATACCTGCAAGAATGTCATTGCGCTGCCATT
CTCCAAATTGCAGTTCGCGCTTAGCTGGATAACGCCACGGAATGATGTCGTCGTGCACAACAATGGTGAC
TTCTACAGCGCGGAGAATCTCGCTCTCTCCAGGGGAAGCCGAAGTTTCCAAAAGGTCGTTGATCAAAGCT
CGCCGCGTTGTTTCATCAAGCCTTACGGTCACCGTAACCAGCAAATCAATATCACTGTGCGGCTTCAGGC
CGCCATCCACTGCGGAGCCGTACAAATGTACGGCCAGCAACGTCGGTTCGAGATGGCGCTCGATGACGCC
AACTACCTCTGATAGTTGAGTCGATACTTCGGCGATCACCGCTTCCCTCATACTCTTCCTTTTTCATTAT
TATTGAAGCATTTATCAGGGTTATTGTCTCATGAGCGGATACATATTTGAATGTATTTAGAAAAATAAAC
AAATAGCTAGCTCACTCGGTCGCTACGCTCCGGGCGTGAGACTGCGGCGGGCGCTGCGGACACATACAAA
GTTACCCACAGATTCCGTGGATAAGCAGGGGACTAACATGTGAGGCAAAACAGCAGGGCCGCGCCGGTGG
CGTTTTTCCATAGGCTCCGCCCTCCTGCCAGAGTTCACATAAACAGACGCTTTTCCGGTGCATCTGTGGG
AGCCGTGAGGCTCAACCATGAATCTGACAGTACGGGCGAAACCCGACAGGACTTAAAGATCCCCACCGTT
TCCGGCGGGTCGCTCCCTCTTGCGCTCTCCTGTTCCGACCCTGCCGTTTACCGGATACCTGTTCCGCCTT
TCTCCCTTACGGGAAGTGTGGCGCTTTCTCATAGCTCACACACTGGTATCTCGGCTCGGTGTAGGTCGTT
CGCTCCAAGCTGGGCTGTAAGCAAGAACTCCCCGTTCAGCCCGACTGCTGCGCCTTATCCGGTAACTGTT
CACTTGAGTCCAACCCGGAAAAGCACGGTAAAACGCCACTGGCAGCAGCCATTGGTAACTGGGAGTTCGC
AGAGGATTTGTTTAGCTAAACACGCGGTTGCTCTTGAAGTGTGCGCCAAAGTCCGGCTACACTGGAAGGA
CAGATTTGGTTGCTGTGCTCTGCGAAAGCCAGTTACCACGGTTAAGCAGTTCCCCAACTGACTTAACCTT
CGATCAAACCACCTCCCCAGGTGGTTTTTTCGAAGGTTAAGTCAGTTGGGGAACTGCTTAACCTTCGATC
AAACCACCTCCCCAGGTGGTTTTTTCGTTTACAGGGCAAAAGATTACGCGCAGAAAAAAAGGATCTCAAG
AAGATCCTTTGATCTTTTCTACTGAACCGCTCTTATTTCAGTGCAATTTATCTCTTCAAATGTAGCACCT
GAAGTCAGCCCCATACGATATAAGTTGTAATTCTCATGTTAGTCATGCCCCGCGCCCACCGGAAGGAGCT
GACTGGGTTGAAGGCTCTCAAGGGCATCGGTCGAGATCCCGGTGCCTAATGAGTGAGCTAACTTACATTA
ATTGCGTTGCGCTCACTGCCCGCTTTCCAGTCGGGAAACCTGTCGTGCCAGCTGCATTAATGAATCGGCC
AACGCGCGGGGAGAGGCGGTTTGCGTATTGGGCGCCAGGGTGGTTTTTCTTTTCACCAGTGAGACGGGCA
ACAGCTGATTGCCCTTCACCGCCTGGCCCTGAGAGAGTTGCAGCAAGCGGTCCACGCTGGTTTGCCCCAG
CAGGCGAAAATCCTGTTTGATGGTGGTTAACGGCGGGATATAACATGAGCTGTCTTCGGTATCGTCGTAT
CCCACTACCGAGATGTCCGCACCAACGCGCAGCCCGGACTCGGTAATGGCGCGCATTGCGCCCAGCGCCA
TCTGATCGTTGGCAACCAGCATCGCAGTGGGAACGATGCCCTCATTCAGCATTTGCATGGTTTGTTGAAA
ACCGGACATGGCACTCCAGTCGCCTTCCCGTTCCGCTATCGGCTGAATTTGATTGCGAGTGAGATATTTA
TGCCAGCCA
