>Addgene plasmid #79749 | YopH (residues 164-468) | depositor partial sequence | sequence record 149071 | Sequence of gene (YopH (residues 164-468)) inserted into backbone.
ATGCGTGAACGACCACACACTTCTGGCCATCACGGGGCTGGCGAAGCCAGAGCCACCGCACCAAGCACTG
TTTCTCCTTATGGCCCAGAAGCGCGCGCAGAACTCAGCAGCCGCCTCACCACATTGCGCAATACGCTGGC
GCCAGCAACGAATGATCCGCGTTACTTACAAGCCTGCGGCGGTGAAAAGCTAAACCGATTTAGAGATATT
CAATGCTGTCGGCAAACCGCAGTACGCGCCGATCTTAATGCCAATTACATCCAGGTCGGTAACACTCGTA
CCATAGCGTGCCAGTATCCGCTACAATCTCAACTTGAAAGCCATTTCCGTATGCTGGCAGAAAACCGAAC
GCCAGTGTTGGCTGTTTTAGCGTCCAGTTCTGAGATAGCCAATCAAAGATTCGGTATGCCAGATTATTTC
CGCCAGAGTGGTACCTATGGCAGTATCACTGTAGAGTCTAAAATGACTCAGCAAGTTGGTCTCGGTGACG
GGATTATGGCAGATATGTATACTTTAACGATTCGTGAAGCGGGTCAAAAAACAATCTCTGTTCCTGTGGT
TCATGTTGGCAATTGGCCCGATCAGACCGCAGTCAGCTCTGAAGTTACCAAGGCACTCGCTTCACTGGTA
GATCAAACAGCAGAAACAAAACGCAATATGTATGAAAGCAAAGGAAGTTCAGCGGTAGGAGATGACTCCA
AATTACGGCCGGTAATACATTGCCGTGCGGGTGTTGGCCGTACTGCGCAACTGATTGGCGCAATGTGCAT
GAATGATAGTCGTAATAGTCAGTTAAGCGTAGAAGATATGGTCAGCCAAATGCGAGTACAAAGAAATGGT
ATTATGGTACAAAAAGATGAGCAACTTGATGTTCTGATTAAGTTGGCTGAAGGACAAGGGCGACCATTAT
TAAATAGCTAA
