>Addgene plasmid #79749 | YopH (residues 164-468) | addgene partial sequence | sequence record 156049 | T7 5'-TAATACGACTCACTATAGGG-3'
ATTAAGCGGCCGCCCTGCAGGACTCGAGTTCTAGAAATAATTTTGTTTAACTTTAAGAAGGAGATATAGA
TCATGCGTGAACGACCACACACTTCTGGCCATCACGGGGCTGGCGAAGCCAGAGCCACCGCACCAAGCAC
TGTTTCTCCTTATGGCCCAGAAGCGCGCGCAGAACTCAGCAGCCGCCTCACCACATTGCGCAATACGCTG
GCGCCAGCAACGAATGATCCGCGTTACTTACAAGCCTGCGGCGGTGAAAAGCTAAACCGATTTAGAGATA
TTCAATGCTGTCGGCAAACCGCAGTACGCGCCGATCTTAATGCCAATTACATCCAGGTCGGTAACACTCG
TACCATAGCGTGCCAGTATCCGCTACAATCTCAACTTGAAAGCCATTTCCGTATGCTGGCAGAAAACCGA
ACGCCAGTGTTGGCTGTTTTAGCGTCCAGTTCTGAGATAGCCAATCAAAGATTCGGTATGCCAGATTATT
TCCGCCAGAGTGGTACCTATGGCAGTATCACTGTAGAGTCTAAAATGACTCAGCAAGTTGGTCTCGGTGA
CGGGATTATGGCAGATATGTATACTTTAACGATTCGTGAAGCGGGTCAAAAAACAATCTCTGTTCCTGTG
GTTCATGTTGGCAATTGGCCCGATCAGACCGCAGTCAGCTCTGAAGTTACCAAGGCACTCGCTTCACTGG
TAGATCAAACAGCAGAAACAAAACGCAATATGTATGAAAGCAAAGGAAGTTCAGCGGTAGGAGATGACTC
CAAATTACGGCCGGTAATACATTGCCGTGCGGGTGTTGGCCGTACTGCGCAACTGATTGGCGCA
