>Addgene plasmid #79749 | YopH (residues 164-468) | addgene partial sequence | sequence record 156050 | T7term 5'-GCTAGTTATTGCTCAGCGG-3'
GGCTTGTTAGCAGCCGGATCAGCGCGCACGCGTGGTACCGGCCGGCCACCAGGTGGCGCGCCGCGATCGC
GGATCCTTATGGAGTTGGGATCTTATTATTAGCTATTTAATAATGGTCGCCCTTGTCCTTCAGCCAACTT
AATCAGAACATCAAGTTGCTCATCTTTTTGTACCATAATACCATTTCTTTGTACTCGCATTTGGCTGACC
ATATCTTCTACGCTTAACTGACTATTACGACTATCATTCATGCACATTGCGCCAATCAGTTGCGCAGTAC
GGCCAACACCCGCACGGCAATGTATTACCGGCCGTAATTTGGAGTCATCTCCTACCGCTGAACTTCCTTT
GCTTTCATACATATTGCGTTTTGTTTCTGCTGTTTGATCTACCAGTGAAGCGAGTGCCTTGGTAACTTCA
GAGCTGACTGCGGTCTGATCGGGCCAATTGCCAACATGAACCACAGGAACAGAGATTGTTTTTTGACCCG
CTTCACGAATCGTTAAAGTATACATATCTGCCATAATCCCGTCACCGAGACCAACTTGCTGAGTCATTTT
AGACTCTACAGTGATACTGCCATAGGTACCACTCTGGCGGAAATAATCTGGCATACCGAATCTTTGATTG
GCTATCTCAGAACTGGACGCTAAAACAGCCAACACTGGCGTTCGGTTTTCTGCCAGCATACGGAAATGGC
TTTCAAGTTGAGATTGTAGCGGATACTGGCACGCTATGGTACGAGTGTTACCGACCTGGATGTAATTGGC
ATTAAGATCGGCGCGTACTGCGGTTTGCCGACAGCATTGAATATCTCTAAATCGGTTTAGCTTTTCACCG
CCGCAGGCTTGTAAGTAACGCGGATCATTCG
